Addgene plasmid #217217: pCMV-Arthur1
Purpose: Mammalian expression vector for expression of Arthur1 transposase (CMV promoter)
Depositing lab: Yong E Zhang. Depositing organization: Institute of Zoology, Chinese Academy of Sciences. Publication: Heterologous survey of 130 DNA transposons in human cells highlights their functional divergence and expands the genome engineering toolbox. Zhang T, Tan S, Tang N, Li Y, Zhang C, Sun J, Guo Y, Gao H, Cai Y, Sun W, Wang C, Fu L, Ma H, Wu Y, Hu X, Zhang X, Gee P, Yan W, Zhao Y, Chen Q, Guo B, Wang H, Zhang YE. Cell. 2024 Jul 11;187(14):3741-3760.e30. doi: 10.1016/j.cell.2024.05.007. Epub 2024 Jun 5. PubMed 38843831.
Backbone
  Vector backbone: pCMV
  Vector type: Mammalian Expression
Growth in bacteria
  Bacterial resistance: Ampicillin, 100 μg/mL
  Growth temperature: 37°C
  Growth strain: DH5alpha
  Copy number: High Copy
Gene/Insert
  Gene/Insert name: Arthur1 transposase
  Species: Synthetic
  Cloning method: Restriction Enzyme; 5′ cloning site Unknown (unknown if destroyed); 3′ cloning site Unknown (unknown if destroyed)
Terms and licenses: Academic/Nonprofit Terms; Industry Terms: Not Available to Industry
How to cite: pCMV-Arthur1 was a gift from Yong E Zhang (Addgene plasmid # 217217 ; http://n2t.net/addgene:217217 ; RRID:Addgene_217217)
