[The description below was written by a language model from this plasmid's Addgene catalogue record and pLannotate feature annotations shown in this document.]
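Description:
pCMV-Arthur1 is a 7,130-nt mammalian expression plasmid built on a pCMV backbone for transient production of the Arthur1 transposase, a synthetic coding sequence. It is propagated in E. coli as a high-copy plasmid through a ColE1/pUC-type origin and is selected with ampicillin via the β-lactamase gene and its native promoter. An f1 origin is also present, which in principle allows single-stranded DNA production. Small remnants of lac regulatory elements, lacI and the pBR322 bom region appear to be backbone carry-over without a stated role.

The expression cassette begins with the human cytomegalovirus immediate-early enhancer and promoter and ends with the bovine growth hormone polyadenylation signal. Between these lie a T7 promoter on the forward strand and an SP6 promoter on the reverse strand, flanking an unannotated stretch of roughly 2.7 kb. The annotation tool did not recognise the transposase gene, but this gap is the only plausible position for the Arthur1 open reading frame; the cloning sites used are recorded as unknown, and no epitope tag or reporter is annotated. Downstream, an SV40 early promoter is followed only by a short fragment of a bleomycin-resistance gene and an SV40 poly(A) signal, so a functional mammalian selection marker should not be assumed. A very short match to an HIV-1 5′ LTR next to the CMV promoter is probably an annotation artefact rather than a lentiviral element.

The plasmid serves as a transposase "helper" source in mammalian cells and comes from a survey that tested many DNA transposons for activity in human cells as genome engineering tools. The record does not describe a matching transposon donor construct.
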