Features (pLannotate 1.2.2; 19 found; start..end, strand, type, name):
      1..380     +  enhancer       CMV enhancer: human cytomegalovirus immediate early enhancer
    381..584     +  promoter       CMV promoter: human cytomegalovirus (CMV) immediate early promoter
    580..613     +  LTR            5' LTR (truncated) (fragment): truncated 5' long terminal repeat (LTR) from HIV-1
    629..647     +  promoter       T7 promoter: promoter for bacteriophage T7 RNA polymerase
   3318..3336    -  promoter       SP6 promoter: promoter for bacteriophage SP6 RNA polymerase
   3362..3586    +  polyA_signal   bGH poly(A) signal: bovine growth hormone polyadenylation signal
   3590..3611    +  promoter       SV40 promoter (fragment): SV40 enhancer and early promoter
   3632..4060    +  rep_origin     f1 ori (sequence partly withheld): f1 bacteriophage origin of replication; arrow indicates direction of (+) strand synthesis
   4074..4403    +  promoter       SV40 promoter: SV40 enhancer and early promoter
   4416..4574    +  CDS            ble (fragment): BLE_KLEPN - Experimental evidence at protein level: Swiss-Prot protein existence level 1. Binding protein with a strong affinity to the bleomycin family of antibiotics. Binds to CL990; an antimitotic-antibiotic compound. From Klebsiella pneumoniae.
   4569..4690    +  polyA_signal   SV40 poly(A) signal: SV40 polyadenylation signal
   4763..4779    -  protein_bind   lac operator: The lac repressor binds to the lac operator to inhibit transcription in E. coli. This inhibition can be relieved by adding lactose or isopropyl-β-D-thiogalactopyranoside (IPTG). lac repressor encoded by lacI
   4787..4817    -  promoter       lac promoter: promoter for the E. coli lac operon
   4832..4853    -  protein_bind   CAP binding site: CAP binding activates transcription in the presence of cAMP. E. coli catabolite activator protein
   4866..4958    -  CDS            lacI (fragment): lac repressor; lacI; The lac repressor binds to the lac operator to inhibit transcription in E. coli. This inhibition can be relieved by adding lactose or isopropyl-β-D-thiogalactopyranoside (IPTG).
   5141..5729    -  rep_origin     ori: high-copy-number ColE1/pMB1/pBR322/pUC origin of replication
   5900..6760    -  CDS            AmpR: β-lactamase; bla; confers resistance to ampicillin, carbenicillin, and related antibiotics
   6761..6865    -  promoter       AmpR promoter: bla
   6924..6976    -  misc_feature   bom (fragment): basis of mobility region from pBR322
>Addgene plasmid #217217 | pCMV-Arthur1 | addgene full sequence | sequence record 442021 | Addgene NGS Result
GACATTGATTATTGACTAGTTATTAATAGTAATCAATTACGGGGTCATTAGTTCATAGCCCATATATGGA
GTTCCGCGTTACATAACTTACGGTAAATGGCCCGCCTGGCTGACCGCCCAACGACCCCCGCCCATTGACG
TCAATAATGACGTATGTTCCCATAGTAACGCCAATAGGGACTTTCCATTGACGTCAATGGGTGGAGTATT
TACGGTAAACTGCCCACTTGGCAGTACATCAAGTGTATCATATGCCAAGTACGCCCCCTATTGACGTCAA
TGACGGTAAATGGCCCGCCTGGCATTATGCCCAGTACATGACCTTATGGGACTTTCCTACTTGGCAGTAC
ATCTACGTATTAGTCATCGCTATTACCATGGTGATGCGGTTTTGGCAGTACATCAATGGGCGTGGATAGC
GGTTTGACTCACGGGGATTTCCAAGTCTCCACCCCATTGACGTCAATGGGAGTTTGTTTTGGCACCAAAA
TCAACGGGACTTTCCAAAATGTCGTAACAACTCCGCCCCATTGACGCAAATGGGCGGTAGGCGTGTACGG
TGGGAGGTCTATATAAGCAGAGCTCTCTGGCTAACTAGAGAACCCACTGCTTACTGGCTTATCGAAATTA
ATACGACTCACTATAGGGAGACCCAAGCTTGGTACCGAGCTCGGATCCACTAGTAACGGCCGCCAGTGTG
CTGGAATTCGCCGCCACCATGATGGGCCGCAAATACCCTAGCGGCAGCCAGAAACGCAAGCTGAAAGAGC
GCCGTTTAGCAGAAGCGAGCAAGTGCCAGAAACTGAGCTATTATAACACCACCGAAACCAAAAACAGCGA
TGGCCAGAACCACGAAAACAAGAAGAAAAACCACGACAGCCAGGAAAACATTGACAACAAAAACGACAAC
CGCCGCAACAAGGAGGATTACGAAAACCAGGATACCCTGAAGCAGGAAACCAAAAAGCAGAAAGAAGACG
AAAGCAACAGCAAAGAGAAGCGCAACCTGTATGGCCAGCAGAGCACCCATGAAGGTCAGCAGCAGCTGCA
TTTTGATGAATTTGTGGACTTCGATAAATACCGCGATCTGAGCTTATGGCCTGTGACCATGAGCAACAAC
TTTATTCAGCATTGCCTGATGAAAGAAGTGTGCTTCTTCAAGATCGTGATCCCGATCATCTTTACCGAAA
ACCAGACCGAACACACCATGGATAAACGCGATGTGAGCCAGACCGATATTCTGAAGAAGATTAAGAACGG
CCAGACCGTGATGCGTAGCTGGCTGGCGTATAGCAAAACCAAAGGCTGCATCTATTGCTTTGTGTGCAAG
CTGTTCAGCACCCGTCAGACCTTACTGCGTAGCGACGAGTTCAGCGATTGGATGAACATTCTGCGCACCC
TGAAAAGCCATGAAGATAGCACCGAACATAAGAAAGCCATGTTTACCTGGATCACCCGCAAAAGCAACAA
AAACGCCCTGGATCAGCGCTTAGAAGAGCAGCGCAAGAACATTCGCTATTACTTCGAAGTGCTGAAGCGT
GTGGTGGCGGTGATTAAATTCCTGAGCGAACGCGGTCTGCCTTTTCGTGGCCATGATGAGAAATGGCGCA
GCAGCAACAACGGCAACTTTATGGGCATCATCAAACTGATTGCGGAGTTTGATCCGTTTCTGCATGAGCA
TCTGGAAAAATGCCAGAACGAAAAAACCAACGTGACCTATCTGAGCAAAACCGTGTATGAGGAGCTGATT
GAGATTATGGGCAAACGCGTGCAGAACGAAGTGGTGAACCAGATTAACAAACCGGATACCAAGTACTACA
GCATTATCGTGGATAGCACCCCTGATGTGACCAACACCGATCAGCTGGCGATCATTGTGCGCTATTGCTA
CAACGGCAAACCGTATGAACGCTTTCTGACCTTTAGCCCGACCGAAAACCATCTGAGCGTGACCCTGTTT
AACAAAGTGAAGCAGGTGCTGGATGACTGTAACCTGCCGCTGAACAACATTCGTGGCCGCAGCTATGATA
ATGCGGCGGTGATGAAGGGCGAAGATAAGGGTCTGCAGGCGCTGTTTAAGAACATTAACAAGTACGCGGA
GTACGTTCCTTGTGCGGCGCATAGCTTAAATCTGGTGGGCGAAAAAGCGGCAAGCACCGTTCCTGAAGTG
GTGGATTATTTTGGCATCCTGCAGCAGCTGTATGTGTTCTTTAGCGGCTCAAGCCGCCGTTGGAGCATTT
TAAACACCCACGCCAACCTGGACTTCAGCCTGAAAAGCCTGAGCGTTACCCGTTGGAGCGCCCATTATAA
AGCGGTGCAGGCCCTGCAACATGGCTATAACGATATCCTGCGCACCCTGAAGTACATTTTTGAGGACAGC
GAGGAGAAGCCTGAACGCAAACGCGATGCCAAGAGCCTGTTTAAGAAACTGATCAAGCTGGAGTATGCCA
TTCTGACCGCCATTTGGAAAGATGTGCTGGAACGCTTTAACAAAACCAGCGAAAAACTGCAGACCCCTGA
TCTGGATGTGTATGAAGGCTACCTGCTGCTGTCAAGCCTGAACCTGTTTATCAAAGAACTGCGCGAAAAC
AGCGATAAAAAGCTGATGGAGTACGAAACCAAGGCGATCAAAATGAGCAACGAGATTAACCGCAACTACA
GCGATATTGAGAAACAGATCGTGACCAAGAAGTTTAGCGACCATACCAAAAGCAGCAACAGTCTGCGTGG
CCGCGATAAGTTTCGCATTGAAGTGATGAACCGCCTGCTGGATTGCCTGATCATTCAGCTGATGAAACGC
AGCGAGAGCTACGAACATATTGGCAAGCGCTTTAAGTTTCTGGCCGATCTGACCCGCAACACCGATATTG
ACGAGGATAACATCAAACTGATTATCCGCCACTACAACGAAGATATCGATGACAAACTGGTGAACGAATG
CCGCCAGTTCAAAGAATATCTGCGCCTGGTGACCGCACAGGAAAACCTGAAATGCCCGGAAATCCTGCAG
CTGATTTATGAGCGCAACCTGATCGAAGTGTTTCCGAACCTGACCACCATCCTGAAAATCTATATGACCC
TGCCGATCACCAGCTGTGAAGCGGAACGCAACTTTAGCAAACTGAGCATTATCAAGAACAAGTTTCGCAG
CACCATGCTGGAAGAACGCCTGAACTACCTGAGCATTCTGAGCATTGAAAACGACATTACCAAGAGCCTG
AGCTATGAAGAAGCGATCAAAGAATATGCGGCGAAGAAGTGCCGCAAAAAGGTGCTGTAATGAGCGGCCG
CTCGAGCATGCATCTAGAGGGCCCTATTCTATAGTGTCACCTAAATGCTAGAGCTCGCTGATCAGCCTCG
ACTGTGCCTTCTAGTTGCCAGCCATCTGTTGTTTGCCCCTCCCCCGTGCCTTCCTTGACCCTGGAAGGTG
CCACTCCCACTGTCCTTTCCTAATAAAATGAGGAAATTGCATCGCATTGTCTGAGTAGGTGTCATTCTAT
TCTGGGGGGTGGGGTGGGGCAGGACAGCAAGGGGGAGGATTGGGAAGACAATAGCAGGCATGCTGGGGAT
GCGGTGGGCTCTATGGCTTCTGAGGCGGAAAGAACCAGCTGGGGCTCTAGGGGGTATCCCC
[124 nt withheld, positions 3632-3755]
C
[91 nt withheld, positions 3757-3847]
A
[49 nt withheld, positions 3849-3897]
CCTTTGACGTTGGAGTCCACGTTCTTT
[37 nt withheld, positions 3925-3961]
ACCCTATCTCGGTCTATTCTTTTGATTTATAAGGGATTTTGCCGATTTCGGCCTATTGGTTAAAAAATGA
GCTGATTTAACAAAAATTTAACGCGAATTAATTCTGTGGAATGTGTGTCAGTTAGGGTGTGGAAAGTCCC
CAGGCTCCCCAGCAGGCAGAAGTATGCAAAGCATGCATCTCAATTAGTCAGCAACCAGGTGTGGAAAGTC
CCCAGGCTCCCCAGCAGGCAGAAGTATGCAAAGCATGCATCTCAATTAGTCAGCAACCATAGTCCCGCCC
CTAACTCCGCCCATCCCGCCCCTAACTCCGCCCAGTTCCGCCCATTCTCCGCCCCATGGCTGACTAATTT
TTTTTATTTATGCAGAGGCCGAGGCCGCCTCTGCCTCTGAGCTATTCCAGAAGTAGTGAGGAGGCTTTTT
TGGAGGCCTAGGCTTTTGCAAAAAGCTCCCCGAAATGACCGACCAAGCGACGCCCAACCTGCCATCACGA
GATTTCGATTCCACCGCCGCCTTCTATGAAAGGTTGGGCTTCGGAATCGTTTTCCGGGACGCCGGCTGGA
TGATCCTCCAGCGCGGGGATCTCATGCTGGAGTTCTTCGCCCACCCCAACTTGTTTATTGCAGCTTATAA
TGGTTACAAATAAAGCAATAGCATCACAAATTTCACAAATAAAGCATTTTTTTCACTGCATTCTAGTTGT
GGTTTGTCCAAACTCATCAATGTATCTTATCATGTCTGTATACCGTCGACCTCTAGCTAGAGCTTGGCGT
AATCATGGTCATAGCTGTTTCCTGTGTGAAATTGTTATCCGCTCACAATTCCACACAACATACGAGCCGG
AAGCATAAAGTGTAAAGCCTGGGGTGCCTAATGAGTGAGCTAACTCACATTAATTGCGTTGCGCTCACTG
CCCGCTTTCCAGTCGGGAAACCTGTCGTGCCAGCTGCATTAATGAATCGGCCAACGCGCGGGGAGAGGCG
GTTTGCGTATTGGGCGCTCTTCCGCTTCCTCGCTCACTGACTCGCTGCGCTCGGTCGTTCGGCTGCGGCG
AGCGGTATCAGCTCACTCAAAGGCGGTAATACGGTTATCCACAGAATCAGGGGATAACGCAGGAAAGAAC
ATGTGAGCAAAAGGCCAGCAAAAGGCCAGGAACCGTAAAAAGGCCGCGTTGCTGGCGTTTTTCCATAGGC
TCCGCCCCCCTGACGAGCATCACAAAAATCGACGCTCAAGTCAGAGGTGGCGAAACCCGACAGGACTATA
AAGATACCAGGCGTTTCCCCCTGGAAGCTCCCTCGTGCGCTCTCCTGTTCCGACCCTGCCGCTTACCGGA
TACCTGTCCGCCTTTCTCCCTTCGGGAAGCGTGGCGCTTTCTCATAGCTCACGCTGTAGGTATCTCAGTT
CGGTGTAGGTCGTTCGCTCCAAGCTGGGCTGTGTGCACGAACCCCCCGTTCAGCCCGACCGCTGCGCCTT
ATCCGGTAACTATCGTCTTGAGTCCAACCCGGTAAGACACGACTTATCGCCACTGGCAGCAGCCACTGGT
AACAGGATTAGCAGAGCGAGGTATGTAGGCGGTGCTACAGAGTTCTTGAAGTGGTGGCCTAACTACGGCT
ACACTAGAAGAACAGTATTTGGTATCTGCGCTCTGCTGAAGCCAGTTACCTTCGGAAAAAGAGTTGGTAG
CTCTTGATCCGGCAAACAAACCACCGCTGGTAGCGGTGGTTTTTTTGTTTGCAAGCAGCAGATTACGCGC
AGAAAAAAAGGATCTCAAGAAGATCCTTTGATCTTTTCTACGGGGTCTGACGCTCAGTGGAACGAAAACT
CACGTTAAGGGATTTTGGTCATGAGATTATCAAAAAGGATCTTCACCTAGATCCTTTTAAATTAAAAATG
AAGTTTTAAATCAATCTAAAGTATATATGAGTAAACTTGGTCTGACAGTTACCAATGCTTAATCAGTGAG
GCACCTATCTCAGCGATCTGTCTATTTCGTTCATCCATAGTTGCCTGACTCCCCGTCGTGTAGATAACTA
CGATACGGGAGGGCTTACCATCTGGCCCCAGTGCTGCAATGATACCGCGAGACCCACGCTCACCGGCTCC
AGATTTATCAGCAATAAACCAGCCAGCCGGAAGGGCCGAGCGCAGAAGTGGTCCTGCAACTTTATCCGCC
TCCATCCAGTCTATTAATTGTTGCCGGGAAGCTAGAGTAAGTAGTTCGCCAGTTAATAGTTTGCGCAACG
TTGTTGCCATTGCTACAGGCATCGTGGTGTCACGCTCGTCGTTTGGTATGGCTTCATTCAGCTCCGGTTC
CCAACGATCAAGGCGAGTTACATGATCCCCCATGTTGTGCAAAAAAGCGGTTAGCTCCTTCGGTCCTCCG
ATCGTTGTCAGAAGTAAGTTGGCCGCAGTGTTATCACTCATGGTTATGGCAGCACTGCATAATTCTCTTA
CTGTCATGCCATCCGTAAGATGCTTTTCTGTGACTGGTGAGTACTCAACCAAGTCATTCTGAGAATAGTG
TATGCGGCGACCGAGTTGCTCTTGCCCGGCGTCAATACGGGATAATACCGCGCCACATAGCAGAACTTTA
AAAGTGCTCATCATTGGAAAACGTTCTTCGGGGCGAAAACTCTCAAGGATCTTACCGCTGTTGAGATCCA
GTTCGATGTAACCCACTCGTGCACCCAACTGATCTTCAGCATCTTTTACTTTCACCAGCGTTTCTGGGTG
AGCAAAAACAGGAAGGCAAAATGCCGCAAAAAAGGGAATAAGGGCGACACGGAAATGTTGAATACTCATA
CTCTTCCTTTTTCAATATTATTGAAGCATTTATCAGGGTTATTGTCTCATGAGCGGATACATATTTGAAT
GTATTTAGAAAAATAAACAAATAGGGGTTCCGCGCACATTTCCCCGAAAAGTGCCACCTGACGTCGACGG
ATCGGGAGATCTCCCGATCCCCTATGGTGCACTCTCAGTACAATCTGCTCTGATGCCGCATAGTTAAGCC
AGTATCTGCTCCCTGCTTGTGTGTTGGAGGTCGCTGAGTAGTGCGCGAGCAAAATTTAAGCTACAACAAG
GCAAGGCTTGACCGACAATTGCATGAAGAATCTGCTTAGGGTTAGGCGTTTTGCGCTGCTTCGCGATGTA
CGGGCCAGATATACGCGTT
